>Addgene plasmid #91390 | pHH0103_SRGAP3-1/1 | addgene full sequence | sequence record 202051 | Addgene NGS Result
TTGACAATTAATCATCGGCTCGTATAATGTGTGGAATTGTGAGCGGATAACAATTTCACACAGGAAACAG
CCAGTCCGTTTAGGTGTTTTCACGAGCACTTCACCAACAAGGACCATAGATTATGAAAATCGAAGAACAC
CATCACCATCACCATTCCAGCGGTAAGCTTATGTCCCCTATACTAGGTTATTGGAAAATTAAGGGCCTTG
TGCAACCCACTCGACTTCTTTTGGAATATCTTGAAGAAAAATATGAAGAGCATTTGTATGAGCGCGATGA
AGGTGATAAATGGCGAAACAAAAAGTTTGAATTGGGTTTGGAGTTTCCCAATCTTCCTTATTATATTGAT
GGTGATGTTAAATTAACACAGTCTATGGCCATCATACGTTATATAGCTGACAAGCACAACATGTTGGGTG
GTTGTCCAAAAGAGCGTGCAGAGATTTCAATGCTTGAAGGAGCGGTTTTGGATATTAGATACGGTGTTTC
GAGAATTGCATATAGTAAAGACTTTGAAACTCTCAAAGTTGATTTTCTTAGCAAGCTACCTGAAATGCTG
AAAATGTTCGAAGATCGTTTATGTCATAAAACATATTTAAATGGTGATCATGTAACCCATCCTGACTTCA
TGTTGTATGACGCTCTTGATGTTGTTTTATACATGGACCCAATGTGCCTGGATGCGTTCCCAAAATTAGT
TTGTTTTAAAAAACGTATTGAAGCTATCCCACAAATTGATAAGTACTTGAAATCCAGCAAGTATATAGCA
TGGCCTTTGCAGGGCTGGCAAGCCACGTTTGGTGGTGGCGACCATCCTCCAAAATCGGATCTGGAAGTTC
TGTTCCAGGGGCCCCTGTCCAGCGGTCTGGTTCCGCGTGGTTCCGGTACCGCGGCCCAGCCGGCCATGGC
CCAGGGCGCGCTGATTGAAGCCATTGCCAAATTCGATTACATGGGTCGTAGTCCACGTGAACTGTCCTTC
AAAAAAGGTGCAAGCCTGCTGTTGTATCATCGTGCATCCGAAGATTGGTGGGAAGGTCGTCATAATGGTG
TTGATGGTCTGATTCCGCATCAGTACATTGTCGTCCAGGATGCGGCCGCATA
[142 nt withheld, positions 1103-1244]
C
[98 nt withheld, positions 1246-1343]
AGTTTGTACTGGTGACGAAACTCAGTGTCTAGCTAGAGTGGC
[149 nt withheld, positions 1386-1534]
T
[41 nt withheld, positions 1536-1576]
T
[62 nt withheld, positions 1578-1639]
A
[35 nt withheld, positions 1641-1675]
CCTCCCTCAATCGGTTGAATGTCGCCCTTTTGTCTTTGGCGCTGGTAAACCATATGAA
[86 nt withheld, positions 1734-1819]
T
[54 nt withheld, positions 1821-1874]
CTAGCGCCGCCCTATACCTTGTCTGCCTCCCCGCGTTGCGTCGCGGTGCATGGAGCCGGGCCACCTCGAC
CTGAATGGAAGCCGGCGGCACCTCGCTAACGGATTCACCACTCCAAGAATTGGAGCCAATCAATTCTTGC
GGAGAACTGTGAATGCGCAAACCAACCCTTGGCAGAACATATCCATCGCGTCCGCCATCTCCAGCAGCCG
CACGCGGCGCATCTCGGGCAGCGTTGGGTCCTGGCCACGGGTGCGCATGATCGTGCTCCTGTCGTTGAGG
ACCCGGCTAGGCTGGCGGGGTTGCCTTACTGGTTAGCAGAATGAATCACCGATACGCGAGCGAACGTGAA
GCGACTGCTGCTGCAAAACGTCTGCGACCTGAGCAACAACATGAATGGTCTTCGGTTTCCGTGTTTCGTA
AAGTCTGGAAACGCGGAAGTCAGCGCCCTGCACCATTATGTTCCGGATCTGCATCGCAGGATGCTGCTGG
CTACCCTGTGGAACACCTACATCTGTATTAACGAAGCGCTGGCATTGACCCTGAGTGATTTTTCTCTGGT
CCCGCCGCATCCATACCGCCAGTTGTTTACCCTCACAACGTTCCAGTAACCGGGCATGTTCATCATCAGT
AACCCGTATCGTGAGCATCCTCTCTCGTTTCATCGGTATCATTACCCCCATGAACAGAAATCCCCCTTAC
ACGGAGGCATCAGTGACCAAACAGGAAAAAACCGCCCTTAACATGGCCCGCTTTATCAGAAGCCAGACAT
TAACGCTTCTGGAGAAACTCAACGAGCTGGACGCGGATGAACAGGCAGACATCTGTGAATCGCTTCACGA
CCACGCTGATGAGCTTTACCGCAGGATCCGCGAAATTGTAAGCGTTAATATTTTGTTAAAATTCGCGTTA
AATTTTTGTTAAATCAGCTCATTTTTTAACCAATAGGCCGAAATCGGCAAAATCCCTTATAAATCAAAAG
AATAGACCGAGATAGGGT
[37 nt withheld, positions 2873-2909]
AAAGAACGTGGACTCCAACGTCAAAGG
[49 nt withheld, positions 2937-2985]
T
[91 nt withheld, positions 2987-3077]
G
[124 nt withheld, positions 3079-3202]
CGCGGATCCTGCCTCGCGCGTTTCGGTGATGACGGTGAAAACCTCTGACACATGCAGCTCCCGGAGACGG
TCACAGCTTGTCTGTAAGCGGATGCCGGGAGCAGACAAGCCCGTCAGGGCGCGTCAGCGGGTGTTGGCGG
GTGTCGGGGCGCAGCCATGACCCAGTCACGTAGCGATAGCGGAGTGTATACTGGCTTAACTATGCGGCAT
CAGAGCAGATTGTACTGAGAGTGCACCATATGCGGTGTGAAATACCGCACAGATGCGTAAGGAGAAAATA
CCGCATCAGGCGCTCTTCCGCTTCCTCGCTCACTGACTCGCTGCGCTCGGTCGTTCGGCTGCGGCGAGCG
GTATCAGCTCACTCAAAGGCGGTAATACGGTTATCCACAGAATCAGGGGATAACGCAGGAAAGAACATGT
GAGCAAAAGGCCAGCAAAAGGCCAGGAACCGTAAAAAGGCCGCGTTGCTGGCGTTTTTCCATAGGCTCCG
CCCCCCTGACGAGCATCACAAAAATCGACGCTCAAGTCAGAGGTGGCGAAACCCGACAGGACTATAAAGA
TACCAGGGTTTCCCCCTGGAAGCTCCCTCGTGCGCTCTCCTGTTCCGACCCTGCCGCTTACCGGATACCT
GTCCGCCTTTCTCCCTTCGGGAAGCGTGGCGCTTTCTCATAGCTCACGCTGTAGGTATCTCAGTTCGGTG
TAGGTCGTTCGCTCCAAGCTGGGCTGTGTGCACGAACCCCCCGTTCAGCCCGACCGCTGCGCCTTATCCG
GTAACTATCGTCTTGAGTCCAACCCGGTAAGACACGACTTATCGCCACTGGCAGCAGCCACTGGTAACAG
GATTAGCAGAGCGAGGTATGTAGGCGGTGCTACAGAGTTCTTGAAGTGGTGGCCTAACTACGGCTACACT
AGAAGGACAGTATTTGGTATCTGCGCTCTGCTGAAGCCAGTTACCTTCGGAAAAAGAGTTGGTAGCTCTT
GATCCGGCAAACAAACCACCGCTGGTAGCGGTGGTTTTTTTGTTTGCAAGCAGCAGATTACGCGCAGAAA
AAAAGGATCTCAAGAAGATCCTTTGATCTTTTCTACGGGGTCTGACGCTCAGTGGAACGAAAACTCACGT
TAAGGGATTTTGGTCATGAGATTATCAAAAAGGATCTTCACCTAGATCCTTTTAAATTAAAAATGAAGTT
TTAAATCAATCTAAAGTATATATGAGTAAACTTGGTCTGACAGTTACCAATGCTTAATCAGTGAGGCACC
TATCTCAGCGATCTGTCTATTTCGTTCATCCATAGTTGCCTGACTCCCCGTCGTGTAGATAACTACGATA
CGGGAGGGCTTACCATCTGGCCCCAGTGCTGCAATGATACCGCGAGACCCACGCTCACCGGCTCCAGATT
TATCAGCAATAAACCAGCCAGCCGGAAGGGCCGAGCGCAGAAGTGGTCCTGCAACTTTATCCGCCTCCAT
CCAGTCTATTAATTGTTGCCGGGAAGCTAGAGTAAGTAGTTCGCCAGTTAATAGTTTGCGCAACGTTGTT
GCCATTGCTGCAGGCATCGTGGTGTCACGCTCGTCGTTTGGTATGGCTTCATTCAGCTCCGGTTCCCAAC
GATCAAGGCGAGTTACATGATCCCCCATATTGTGCAAAAAAGCGGTTAGCTCCTTCGGTCCTCCGATCGT
TGTCAGAAGTAAGTTGGCCGCAGTGTTATCACTCATGGTTATGGCAGCACTGCATAATTCTCTTACTGTC
ATGCCATCCGTAAGATGCTTTTCTGTGACTGGTGAGTACTCAACCAAGTCATTCTGAGAATAGTGTATGC
GGCGACCGAGTTGCTCTTGCCCGGCGTCAACACGGGATAATACCGCGCCACATAGCAGAACTTTAAAAGT
GCTCATCATTGGAAAACGTTCTTCGGGGCGAAAACTCTCAAGGATCTTACCGCTGTTGAGATCCAGTTCG
ATGTAACCCACTCGTGCACCCAACTGATCTTCAGCATCTTTTACTTTCACCAGCGTTTCTGGGTGAGCAA
AAACAGGAAGGCAAAATGCCGCAAAAAAGGGAATAAGGGCGACACGGAAATGTTGAATACTCATACTCTT
CCTTTTTCAATATTATTGAAGCATTTATCAGGGTTATTGTCTCATGAGCGGATACATATTTGAATGTATT
TAGAAAAATAAACAAATAGGGGTTCCGCGCACATTTCCCCGAAAAGTGCCACCTGACGTCTAAGAAACCA
TTATTATCATGACATTAACCTATAAAAATAGGCGTATCACGAGGCCCTTTCGTCTTCAAGAATTCCCGAC
ACCATCGAATGGTGCAAAACCTTTCGCGGTATGGCATGATAGCGCCCGGAAGAGAGTCAATTCAGGGTGG
TGAATGTGAAACCAGTAACGTTATACGATGTCGCAGAGTATGCCGGTGTCTCTTATCAGACCGTTTCCCG
CGTGGTGAACCAGGCCAGCCACGTTTCTGCGAAAACGCGGGAAAAAGTGGAAGCGGCGATGGCGGAGCTG
AATTACATTCCCAACCGCGTGGCACAACAACTGGCGGGCAAACAGTCGTTGCTGATTGGCGTTGCCACCT
CCAGTCTGGCCCTGCACGCGCCGTCGCAAATTGTCGCGGCGATTAAATCTCGCGCCGATCAACTGGGTGC
CAGCGTGGTGGTGTCGATGGTAGAACGAAGCGGCGTCGAAGCCTGTAAAGCGGCGGTGCACAATCTTCTC
GCGCAACGCGTCAGTGGGCTGATCATTAACTATCCGCTGGATGACCAGGATGCCATTGCTGTGGAAGCTG
CCTGCACTAATGTTCCGGCGTTATTTCTTGATGTCTCTGACCAGACACCCATCAACAGTATTATTTTCTC
CCATGAAGACGGTACGCGACTGGGCGTGGAGCATCTGGTCGCATTGGGTCACCAGCAAATCGCGCTGTTA
GCGGGCCCATTAAGTTCTGTCTCGGCGCGTCTGCGTCTGGCTGGCTGGCATAAATATCTCACTCGCAATC
AAATTCAGCCGATAGCGGAACGGGAAGGCGACTGGAGTGCCATGTCCGGTTTTCAACAAACCATGCAAAT
GCTGAATGAGGGCATCGTTCCCACTGCGATGCTGGTTGCCAACGATCAGATGGCGCTGGGCGCAATGCGC
GCCATTACCGAGTCCGGGCTGCGCGTTGGTGCGGATATCTCGGTAGTGGGATACGACGATACCGAAGACA
GCTCATGTTATATCCCGCCGTTAACCACCATCAAACAGGATTTTCGCCTGCTGGGGCAAACCAGCGTGGA
CCGCTTGCTGCAACTCTCTCAGGGCCAGGCGGTGAAGGGCAATCAGCTGTTGCCCGTCTCACTGGTGAAA
AGAAAAACCACCCTGGCGCCCAATACGCAAACCGCCTCTCCCCGCGCGTTGGCCGATTCATTAATGCAGC
TGGCACGACAGGTTTCCCGACTGGAAAGCGGGCAGTGAGCGCAACGCAATTAATGTAAGTTAGCTCACTC
ATTAGGCACAATTCTCATGTTTGACAGCTTATCATCGACTGCACGGTGCACCAATGCTTCTGGCGTCAGG
CAGCCATCGGAAGCTGTGGTATGGCTGTGCAGGTCGTAAATCACTGCATAATTCGTGTCGCTCAAGGCGC
ACTCCCGTTCTGGATAATGTTTTTTGCGCCGACATCATAACGGTTCTGGCAAATATTCTGAAATGAGCTG
Features (pLannotate 1.2.2; 21 found; start..end, strand, type, name):
      1..29      +  promoter       tac promoter: strong E. coli promoter; hybrid between the trp and lac UV5 promoters
     37..53      +  protein_bind   lac operator: The lac repressor binds to the lac operator to inhibit transcription in E. coli. This inhibition can be relieved by adding lactose or isopropyl-β-D-thiogalactopyranoside (IPTG). lac repressor encoded by lacI
    138..155     +  CDS            6xHis: 6xHis affinity tag
    171..824     +  CDS            GST26_SCHJA: Experimental evidence at protein level: Swiss-Prot protein existence level 1. GST isoenzymes appear to play a central role in the parasite detoxification system. Other functions are also suspected including a role in increasing the solubility of haematin in the parasite gut. From Schistosoma japonicum (Blood fluke).
    924..1091    +  CDS            SRGAP3 (fragment): SRGP3_HUMAN - Also known as ARHGAP14, KIAA0411, KIAA1156, MEGAP, SRGAP2. Experimental evidence at protein level: Swiss-Prot protein existence level 1. GTPase-activating protein for RAC1 and perhaps Cdc42, but not for RhoA small GTPase. May attenuate RAC1 signaling in neurons. From Homo sapiens (Human).
   1107..1154    +  terminator     fd terminator (sequence withheld): central terminator from bacteriophage fd (Otsuka and Kunisawa, 1982)
   1159..1371    +  CDS            M13 gene III (fragment) (sequence partly withheld): pIII; III; minor coat protein
   1386..1856    +  CDS            M13 gene III (fragment) (sequence partly withheld): pIII; III; minor coat protein
   1878..1948    +  CDS            TcR (fragment): tetracycline efflux protein; tet; confers resistance to tetracycline
   2190..2570    -  CDS            YPB1_ECOLX: Protein predicted: Swiss-Prot protein existence level 4. From Escherichia coli.
   2587..2738    +  CDS            rop (fragment): Rop protein, which maintains plasmids at low copy number; rop
   2774..3202    -  rep_origin     f1 ori (sequence partly withheld): f1 bacteriophage origin of replication; arrow indicates direction of (+) strand synthesis
   3211..3250    +  CDS            rop (fragment): Rop protein, which maintains plasmids at low copy number; rop
   3352..3492    +  misc_feature   bom: basis of mobility region from pBR322
   3678..4265    -  rep_origin     ori: high-copy-number ColE1/pMB1/pBR322/pUC origin of replication
   4439..5296    -  CDS            bla: BLAT_ECOLX - Experimental evidence at protein level: Swiss-Prot protein existence level 1. TEM-type are the most prevalent beta-lactamases in enterobacteria; they hydrolyze the beta-lactam bond in susceptible beta-lactam antibiotics, thus conferring resistance to penicillins and cephalosporins. TEM-3 and TEM-4 are capable of hydrolyzing cefotaxime and ceftazidime. TEM-5 is capable of hydrolyzing ceftazidime. TEM-6 is capable of hydrolyzing ceftazidime and aztreonam. TEM-8/CAZ-2, TEM- 16/CAZ-7 and TEM-24/CAZ-6 are markedly active against ceftazidime. IRT- 4 shows resistance to beta-lactamase in
   5297..5401    -  promoter       AmpR promoter: bla
   5510..5587    +  promoter       lacIq promoter: lacI (mutant); In the lacIq allele, a single base change in the promoter boosts expression of the lacI gene about 10-fold.
   5588..6670    +  CDS            lacI: lac repressor; lacI; The lac repressor binds to the lac operator to inhibit transcription in E. coli. This inhibition can be relieved by adding lactose or isopropyl-β-D-thiogalactopyranoside (IPTG).
   6683..6704    +  protein_bind   CAP binding site: CAP binding activates transcription in the presence of cAMP. E. coli catabolite activator protein
   6723..6740    +  promoter       tet promoter (fragment): E. coli promoter for tetracycline efflux protein gene
