[The description below was written by a language model from this plasmid's Addgene catalogue record and pLannotate feature annotations shown in this document.]
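Description:
pHH0103_SRGAP3-1/1 is a 6.9 kb bacterial expression plasmid built on the pHH0103 backbone for producing and purifying the SH3 domain of human SRGAP3, a GTPase-activating protein for RAC1. The insert, listed as 221 bp and cloned between SfiI and NotI sites, is annotated as a short SRGAP3 fragment. It lies downstream of a 6xHis tag and the Schistosoma japonicum glutathione S-transferase coding sequence, on the same strand. This arrangement points to a His-GST–SH3 fusion that could be captured on either nickel or glutathione resin, although the table does not confirm the reading frame across the junctions. Transcription is driven by the strong hybrid tac promoter under control of a lac operator. The plasmid also carries lacI under the lacIq promoter, so expression is repressed until IPTG is added. An fd phage terminator follows the insert.

The plasmid replicates from a ColE1/pMB1-type origin and is selected with ampicillin through the TEM beta-lactamase gene and its own promoter. The catalogue lists it as low copy, although the rop gene appears only as fragments interrupted by an f1 origin. A pBR322 bom region is also present. Fragments of M13 gene III lie downstream of the terminator. Together with the f1 origin and remnants of the tetracycline resistance gene and its promoter, they suggest the backbone derives from a phagemid display vector, but here they lie outside the expression unit. The construct belongs to a collection of human SH3 domain clones made for a family-wide survey of SH3 binding specificities, and it serves as a source of purified domain for binding and structural studies.
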