Addgene plasmid #91390: pHH0103_SRGAP3-1/1
Purpose: Protein expression and purification of human SH3 domain construct SRGAP3-1/1
Depositing lab: Sachdev Sidhu. Depositing organization: University of Toronto. Publication: Comprehensive Analysis of the Human SH3 Domain Family Reveals a Wide Variety of Non-canonical Specificities. Teyra J, Huang H, Jain S, Guan X, Dong A, Liu Y, Tempel W, Min J, Tong Y, Kim PM, Bader GD, Sidhu SS. Structure. 2017 Oct 3;25(10):1598-1610.e3. doi: 10.1016/j.str.2017.07.017. Epub 2017 Sep 7. PubMed 28890361.
Backbone
  Vector backbone: pHH0103
  Vector type: Bacterial Expression
Growth in bacteria
  Bacterial resistance: Ampicillin, 100 μg/mL
  Growth temperature: 37°C
  Growth strain: DH5alpha
  Copy number: Low Copy
Gene/Insert
  Gene/Insert name: SRGAP3-1/1
  Species: H. sapiens (human)
  Insert size (bp): 221
  Entrez Gene: SRGAP3 (a.k.a. ARHGAP14, MEGAP, SRGAP2, WRP)
  Cloning method: Restriction Enzyme; 5′ cloning site Sfi1 (unknown if destroyed); 3′ cloning site Not1 (unknown if destroyed)
Terms and licenses: Academic/Nonprofit Terms; Industry Terms: Not Available to Industry
How to cite: pHH0103_SRGAP3-1/1 was a gift from Sachdev Sidhu (Addgene plasmid # 91390 ; http://n2t.net/addgene:91390 ; RRID:Addgene_91390)
