>Addgene plasmid #91390 | pHH0103_SRGAP3-1/1 | depositor partial sequence | sequence record 175878 | insert sequence
GGTACCGAATTCGGATCCGCGCGCTGATTGAAGCCATTGCCAAATTTGATTATGTCGGTCGTTCTGCACG
TGAACTGTCCTTCAAAAAAGGTGCAAGCCTGCTGTTGTATCATCGTGCATCCGAAGATTGGTGGGAAGGT
CGTCATAACGGTATTGATGGTCTGGTTCCGCATCAGTACATTGTTGTCCAGGATGCGGCCGCTAGCTAAG
TCGACGAGCTC
